Addgene plasmid #23756: pDONR223-CAMKV
Depositing lab: William Hahn & David Root. Depositing organization: Dana-Farber Cancer Institute. Publication: COT drives resistance to RAF inhibition through MAP kinase pathway reactivation. Johannessen CM, Boehm JS, Kim SY, Thomas SR, Wardwell L, Johnson LA, Emery CM, Stransky N, Cogdill AP, Barretina J, Caponigro G, Hieronymus H, Murray RR, Salehi-Ashtiani K, Hill DE, Vidal M, Zhao JJ, Yang X, Alkan O, Kim S, Harris JL, Wilson CJ, Myer VE, Finan PM, Root DE, Roberts TM, Golub T, Flaherty KT, Dummer R, Weber BL, Sellers WR, Schlegel R, Wargo JA, Hahn WC, Garraway LA. Nature. 2010 Dec 16;468(7326):968-72. doi: 10.1038/nature09627 PubMed 21107320.
Backbone
  Vector backbone: pDONR223
  Backbone manufacturer: Invitrogen
  Backbone size w/o insert (bp): 5005
  Vector type: Gateway Donor vector
Growth in bacteria
  Bacterial resistance: Spectinomycin, 50 μg/mL
  Growth temperature: 37°C
  Growth strain: DH5alpha
  Copy number: High Copy
Gene/Insert
  Gene/Insert name: CAMKV (alt name: hypothetical protein MGC8407)
  Species: H. sapiens (human)
  Insert size (bp): 1506
  Entrez Gene: CAMKV (a.k.a. 1G5, VACAMKL)
  Cloning method: Gateway Cloning
  Sequencing primers: 5′ M13pUC-fwd; 3′ M13rev
Terms and licenses: Academic/Nonprofit Terms; Industry Terms: Not Available to Industry
Depositor comments: The ORF has no Stop codon. This design enables easy recombination into a destination vector to add an epitope tag of choice and Stop codon to the ORF. Do NOT use this plasmid directly for transfections. A set of 4 custom lentiviral vectors is available ( pLX301 (http://www.addgene.org/25895/) , pLX302 (http://www.addgene.org/25896/) , pLX303 (http://www.addgene.org/25897/) , pLX304 (http://www.addgene.org/25890/) ) to be used to express these ORFs in mammalian cells. These plasmids are not included in the kit and must be ordered separately.
How to cite: pDONR223-CAMKV was a gift from William Hahn & David Root (Addgene plasmid # 23756 ; http://n2t.net/addgene:23756 ; RRID:Addgene_23756)
