[The description below was written by a language model from this plasmid's Addgene catalogue record.]
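Description:
pDONR223-CAMKV is a Gateway entry-type clone built on the Invitrogen pDONR223 donor backbone (about 5 kb without insert) carrying the open reading frame of human CAMKV, the CaM kinase-like vesicle-associated gene (also recorded as 1G5, VACAMKL and hypothetical protein MGC8407). The insert is listed as 1506 bp and was introduced by Gateway recombination cloning. The plasmid is maintained in E. coli as a high-copy construct under spectinomycin selection. No feature table accompanies the record, so the origin of replication, the attachment sites flanking the ORF and other backbone elements are not itemised, although M13 forward and reverse primer sites on either side of the insert are indicated for sequencing.

The defining design feature is that the ORF lacks a stop codon. This "open" configuration lets the coding sequence be moved by recombination into a destination vector that supplies a C-terminal epitope tag of choice together with a stop codon, so the same clone can feed many expression formats. The record lists no mammalian promoter or expression elements, and the depositors state explicitly that the plasmid is not meant to be transfected directly. It serves instead as a shuttle and archival source of the ORF. A companion set of lentiviral destination vectors (pLX301 to pLX304) is named as the intended route to expression in mammalian cells. The clone belongs to a kit of such ORFs, and the associated publication concerns resistance to RAF inhibition through MAP kinase pathway reactivation, consistent with use in gain-of-function expression screens.
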