>Addgene plasmid #23756 | pDONR223-CAMKV | depositor partial sequence | sequence record 10893 | Author sequence
ATGCCGTTTGGGTGTGTGACTCTGGGCGACAAGAAGAACTATAACCAGCCATCGGAGGTGACTGACAGAT
ATGATTTGGGACAGGTCATCAAGACTGAGGAGTTTTGTGAAATCTTCCGGGCCAAGGACAAGACGACAGG
CAAGCTGCACACCTGCAAGAAGTTCCAGAAGCGGGACGGCCGCAAGGTGCGGAAAGCTGCCAAGAACGAG
ATAGGCATCCTCAAGATGGTGAAGCATCCCAACATCCTACAGCTGGTGGATGTGTTTGTGACCCGCAAGG
AGTACTTTATCTTCCTGGAGCTGGCCACGGGGAGGGAGGTGTTTGACTGGATCCTGGACCAGGGCTACTA
CTCGGAGCGAGACACAAGCAACGTGGTACGGCAAGTCCTGGAGGCCGTGGCCTATTTGCACTCACTCAAG
ATCGTGCACAGGAATCTCAAGCTGGAGAACCTGGTTTACTACAACCGGCTGAAGAACTCGAAGATTGTCA
TCAGTGACTTCCATCTGGCTAAGCTAGAAAATGGCCTCATCAAGGAGCCCTGTGGGACCCCCGAGTATCT
GGCCCCAGAGGTGGTAGGCCGGCAGCGGTATGGACGCCCTGTGGACTGCTGGGCCATTGGAGTCATCATG
TACATCCTGCTTTCAGGCAATCCACCTTTCTATGAGGAGGTGGAAGAAGATGATTATGAGAACCATGATA
AGAATCTCTTCCGCAAGATCCTGGCTGGTGACTATGAGTTTGACTCTCCATATTGGGATGATATTTCGCA
GGCAGCCAAAGACCTGGTCACAAGGCTGATGGAGGTGGAGCAAGACCAGCGGATCACTGCAGAAGAGGCC
ATCTCCCATGAGTGGATTTCTGGCAATGCTGCTTCTGATAAGAACATCAAGGATGGTGTCTGTGCCCAGA
TTGAAAAGAACTTTGCCAGGGCCAAGTGGAAGAAGGCTGTCCGAGTGACCACCCTCATGAAACGGCTCCG
GGCACCAGAGCAGTCCAGCACGGCTGCAGCCCAGTCGGCCTCAGCCACAGACACTGCCACCCCCGGGGCT
GCAGGTGGGGCCACAGCTGCAGCTGCGAGTGGAGCTACCTCAGCCCCTGAGGGTGATGCTGCTCGTGCTG
CAAAGAGTGATAATGTGGCCCCCGCAGACCGTAGTGCCACCCCAGCCACAGATGGAAGTGCCACCCCAGC
CACTGATGGCAGTGTCACCCCAGCCACCGATGGAAGCATCACTCCAGCCACTGATGGGAGTGTCACCCCA
GCCACTGACAGGAGCGCTACTCCAGCCACTGATGGGAGAGCCACACCAGCCACAGAAGAGAGCACTGTGC
CCACCACCCAAAGCAGTGCCATGCTGGCCACCAAGGCAGCTGCCACCCCTGAGCCGGCTATGGCCCAGCC
GGACAGCACAGCCCCAGAGGGCGCCACAGGCCAGGCTCCACCCTCTAGTAAAGGGGAAGAGGCTGCTGGT
TGTGCCCAGGAGTCTCAAAGGGAGGAGGCCAGCTGA
