>Addgene plasmid #23756 | pDONR223-CAMKV | addgene partial sequence | sequence record 29606 | 23756 with M13pUc-fwd
GGGCCCAATAATGATTTTATTTTGACTGATAGTGACCTGTTCGTTGCAACAAATTGATGAGCAATGCTTT
TTTATAATGCCAACTTTGTACAAAAAAGTTGGCATGCCGTTTGGGTGTGTGACTCTGGGCGACAAGAAGA
ACTATAACCAGCCATCGGAGGTGACTGACAGATATGATTTGGGACAGGTCATCAAGACTGAGGAGTTTTG
TGAAATCTTCCGGGCCAAGGACAAGACGACAGGCAAGCTGCACACCTGCAAGAAGTTCCAGAAGCGGGAC
GGCCGCAAGGTGCGGAAAGCTGCCAAGAACGAGATAGGCATCCTCAAGATGGTGAAGCATCCCAACATCC
TACAGCTGGTGGATGTGTTTGTGACCCGCAAGGAGTACTTTATCTTCCTGGAGCTGGCCACGGGGAGGGA
GGTGTTTGACTGGATCCTGGACCAGGGCTACTACTCGGAGCGAGACACAAGCAACGTGGTACGGCAAGTC
CTGGAGGCCGTGGCCTATTTGCACTCACTCAAGATCGTGCACAGGAATCTCAAGCTGGAGAACCTGGTTT
ACTACAACCGGCTGAAGAACTCGAAGATTGTCATCAGTGACTTCCATCTGGCTAAGCTAGAAAATGGCCT
CATCAAGGAGCCCTGTGGGACCCCCGAGTATCTGGCCCCAGAGGTGGTAGGCCGGCAGCGGTATGGACGC
CCTGTGGACTGCTGGGCCATTGGAGTCATCATGTACATCCTGC
